Addgene plasmid #68440: pCMV/MASC_(GLuc)_INT
Purpose: Transient expression of an "INT" construct_bearing three PP7 Stem-loops, targeting the GLuc reporter, in mammalian cells. CMV/ MASC expression backbone.
Depositing lab: John Rinn. Depositing organization: Harvard University. Publication: Multiplexable, locus-specific targeting of long RNAs with CRISPR-Display. Shechner DM, Hacisuleyman E, Younger ST, Rinn JL. Nat Methods. 2015 Jul;12(7):664-70. doi: 10.1038/nmeth.3433. Epub 2015 Jun 1. PubMed 26030444.
Backbone
  Vector backbone: pNEB193
  Backbone manufacturer: NEB
  Vector type: Mammalian Expression, CRISPR, Synthetic Biology
Growth in bacteria
  Bacterial resistance: Ampicillin, 100 μg/mL
  Growth temperature: 37°C
  Growth strain: DH5alpha
  Copy number: High Copy
Gene/Insert
  Gene/Insert name: INT construct_bearing three PP7 Stem-loops
  gRNA/shRNA sequence: gRNA: GATCTAGATACGACTCACTAT
  Species: Synthetic
  Promoter: CMV
  Cloning method: Ligation Independent Cloning
  Sequencing primers: 5′ CMV-F; 3′ M13R
Terms and licenses: Academic/Nonprofit Terms; Industry Terms: Not Available to Industry
Depositor comments: sgRNA core targets the (ATCTAGATACGACTCACTAT) sequence in the Gluc reporter. Contains an internal "accessory domain," comprising a casette of PP7 stem-loops. Trascription termination is by the MALAT1 ENE/MASC cassette.
How to cite: pCMV/MASC_(GLuc)_INT was a gift from John Rinn (Addgene plasmid # 68440 ; http://n2t.net/addgene:68440 ; RRID:Addgene_68440)
