[The description below was written by a language model from this plasmid's Addgene catalogue record and pLannotate feature annotations shown in this document.]
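Description:
pCMV/MASC_(GLuc)_INT is a small (about 3.8 kb) mammalian expression plasmid built on the pNEB193 cloning backbone, a pUC-type vector. It is propagated in E. coli at high copy from a ColE1/pUC origin and selected with ampicillin through the β-lactamase gene. Remnants of the parental backbone, including lacZα, the lac promoter and operator, the CAP site and short rop, bom and lacI fragments, are annotated but have no role in the payload. There is no mammalian selection marker or viral packaging element, consistent with its stated use for transient expression. A short match to a truncated HIV-1 LTR just downstream of the promoter is most likely an annotation artefact.

The payload is a synthetic CRISPR-Display "INT" RNA, transcribed by RNA polymerase II from the human CMV immediate-early enhancer and promoter rather than from a conventional Pol III promoter. The transcript is a Streptococcus pyogenes-type sgRNA whose guide targets a sequence in a Gaussia luciferase (GLuc) reporter. An internal accessory domain, a cassette of three PP7 stem-loops, is inserted within the sgRNA core, which probably explains why only a fragment of the gRNA scaffold is annotated. The 3′ end is formed by the MALAT1 ENE/mascRNA cassette. There, the tRNA-like mascRNA element directs cleavage and the upstream triple-helix element stabilises the non-polyadenylated RNA. An SV40 poly(A) signal lies further downstream.

The construct does not encode Cas9, so a Cas9 or dCas9 protein would have to be supplied separately. It is used to test whether structured RNA domains embedded in a guide RNA can be delivered to a chosen DNA locus, with the PP7 loops serving as binding sites for PP7 coat protein fusions.
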