Features (pLannotate 1.2.2; 17 found; start..end, strand, type, name):
      1..861     -  CDS            AmpR: β-lactamase; bla; confers resistance to ampicillin, carbenicillin, and related antibiotics
    862..966     -  promoter       AmpR promoter: bla
   1058..1090    +  CDS            rop (fragment): Rop protein, which maintains plasmids at low copy number; rop
   1186..1285    +  misc_feature   bom (fragment): basis of mobility region from pBR322
   1291..1448    -  CDS            lacZα (fragment): LacZα fragment of β-galactosidase; lacZ fragment
   1538..1841    +  enhancer       CMV enhancer: human cytomegalovirus immediate early enhancer
   1842..2045    +  promoter       CMV promoter: human cytomegalovirus (CMV) immediate early promoter
   2041..2074    +  LTR            5' LTR (truncated) (fragment): truncated 5' long terminal repeat (LTR) from HIV-1
   2270..2329    +  misc_RNA       gRNA scaffold (fragment): guide RNA scaffold for the Streptococcus pyogenes CRISPR/Cas9 system
   2442..2498    +  ncRNA          mascRNA-menRNA: Accession: RF01684 - MALAT1-associated small cytoplasmic RNA/MEN beta RNA
   2507..2625    +  polyA_signal   SV40 poly(A) signal: SV40 polyadenylation signal
   2639..2658    +  misc_feature   MCS (fragment): pUC18/19 multiple cloning site
   2695..2711    -  protein_bind   lac operator: The lac repressor binds to the lac operator to inhibit transcription in E. coli. This inhibition can be relieved by adding lactose or isopropyl-β-D-thiogalactopyranoside (IPTG). lac repressor encoded by lacI
   2719..2749    -  promoter       lac promoter: promoter for the E. coli lac operon
   2764..2785    -  protein_bind   CAP binding site: CAP binding activates transcription in the presence of cAMP. E. coli catabolite activator protein
   2798..2890    -  CDS            lacI (fragment): lac repressor; lacI; The lac repressor binds to the lac operator to inhibit transcription in E. coli. This inhibition can be relieved by adding lactose or isopropyl-β-D-thiogalactopyranoside (IPTG).
   3073..3661    -  rep_origin     ori: high-copy-number ColE1/pMB1/pBR322/pUC origin of replication
>Addgene plasmid #68440 | pCMV/MASC_(GLuc)_INT | depositor full sequence | sequence record 124660 | Full Sequence
TTACCAATGCTTAATCAGTGAGGCACCTATCTCAGCGATCTGTCTATTTCGTTCATCCATAGTTGCCTGA
CTCCCCGTCGTGTAGATAACTACGATACGGGAGGGCTTACCATCTGGCCCCAGTGCTGCAATGATACCGC
GAGACCCACGCTCACCGGCTCCAGATTTATCAGCAATAAACCAGCCAGCCGGAAGGGCCGAGCGCAGAAG
TGGTCCTGCAACTTTATCCGCCTCCATCCAGTCTATTAATTGTTGCCGGGAAGCTAGAGTAAGTAGTTCG
CCAGTTAATAGTTTGCGCAACGTTGTTGCCATTGCTACAGGCATCGTGGTGTCACGCTCGTCGTTTGGTA
TGGCTTCATTCAGCTCCGGTTCCCAACGATCAAGGCGAGTTACATGATCCCCCATGTTGTGCAAAAAAGC
GGTTAGCTCCTTCGGTCCTCCGATCGTTGTCAGAAGTAAGTTGGCCGCAGTGTTATCACTCATGGTTATG
GCAGCACTGCATAATTCTCTTACTGTCATGCCATCCGTAAGATGCTTTTCTGTGACTGGTGAGTACTCAA
CCAAGTCATTCTGAGAATAGTGTATGCGGCGACCGAGTTGCTCTTGCCCGGCGTCAATACGGGATAATAC
CGCGCCACATAGCAGAACTTTAAAAGTGCTCATCATTGGAAAACGTTCTTCGGGGCGAAAACTCTCAAGG
ATCTTACCGCTGTTGAGATCCAGTTCGATGTAACCCACTCGTGCACCCAACTGATCTTCAGCATCTTTTA
CTTTCACCAGCGTTTCTGGGTGAGCAAAAACAGGAAGGCAAAATGCCGCAAAAAAGGGAATAAGGGCGAC
ACGGAAATGTTGAATACTCATACTCTTCCTTTTTCAATATTATTGAAGCATTTATCAGGGTTATTGTCTC
ATGAGCGGATACATATTTGAATGTATTTAGAAAAATAAACAAATAGGGGTTCCGCGCACATTTCCCCGAA
AAGTGCCACCTGACGTCTAAGAAACCATTATTATCATGACATTAACCTATAAAAATAGGCGTATCACGAG
GCCCTTTGCGCGTTTCGGTGATGACGGTGAAAACCTCTGACACATGCAGCTCCCGGTCACAGCTTGTCTG
TAAGCGGATGCCGGGAGCAGACAAGCCCGTCAGGGCGCGTCAGCGGGTGTTGGCGGGTGTCGGGGCTGGC
TTAACTATGCGGCATCAGAGCAGATTGTACTGAGAGTGCACCATATGCGGTGTGAAATACCGCACAGATG
CGTAAGGAGAAAATACCGCATCAGGCGCCATTCGCCATTCAGGCTGCGCAACTGTTGGGAAGGGCGATCG
GTGCGGGCCTCTTCGCTATTACGCCAGCTGGCGAAAGGGGGATGTGCTGCAAGGCGATTAAGTTGGGTAA
CGCCAGGGTTTTCCCAGTCACGACGTTGTAAAACGACGGCCAGTGAATTCGAGCTCGGTACTACATTGAT
TATTGACTAGTTATTAATAGTAATCAATTACGGGGTCATTAGTTCATAGCCCATATATGGAGTTCCGCGT
TACATAACTTACGGTAAATGGCCCGCCTGGCTGACCGCCCAACGACCCCCGCCCATTGACGTCAATAATG
ACGTATGTTCCCATAGTAACGCCAATAGGGACTTTCCATTGACGTCAATGGGTGGAGTATTTACGGTAAA
CTGCCCACTTGGCAGTACATCAAGTGTATCATATGCCAAGTACGCCCCCTATTGACGTCAATGACGGTAA
ATGGCCCGCCTGGCATTATGCCCAGTACATGACCTTATGGGACTTTCCTACTTGGCAGTACATCTACGTA
TTAGTCATCGCTATTACCATGGTGATGCGGTTTTGGCAGTACATCAATGGGCGTGGATAGCGGTTTGACT
CACGGGGATTTCCAAGTCTCCACCCCATTGACGTCAATGGGAGTTTGTTTTGGCACCAAAATCAACGGGA
CTTTCCAAAATGTCGTAACAACTCCGCCCCATTGACGCAAATGGGCGGTAGGCGTGTACGGTGGGAGGTC
TATATAAGCAGAGCTCTCTGGCTAACTAGAGAACCCACTGCTTACTGGCGATCTAGATACGACTCACTAT
GTTTTAGAGCTACGAATACGAGGGAGCAGACGATATGGCGTCGCTCCTCTCCACGAGAGCATATGGGCTC
CGTGGTCTGCAGCAGACGATATGGCGTCGCTGCTCTCGTAGATGCCATATGGGGCACTACGTCTCCAGCA
GACGATATGGCGTCGCTGGCTCGTATTCGTAGCAAGTTAAAATAAGGCTAGTCCGTTATCAACTTGAAAA
AGTGGCACCGAGTCGGTGCTCTCGATTCGTCAGTAGGGTTGTAAAGGTTTTTCTTTTCCTGAGAAAACAA
CCTTTTGTTTTCTCAGGTTTTGCTTTTTGGCCTTTCCCTAGCTTTAAAAAAAAAAAGCAAAAGACGCTGG
TGGCTGGCACTCCTGGTTTCCAGGACGGGGTTCAAGTCCCTGCGGTGTCTTTGCTTTTGTTTATTGCAGC
TTATAATGGTTACAAATAAAGCAATAGCATCACAAATTTCACAAATAAAGCATTTTTTTCACTGCATTCT
AGTTGTGGTTTGTCCAAACTCATCAATGTATCTTATTCGACTGTTTAAACCTGCAGGCATGCAAGCTTGG
CGTAATCATGGTCATAGCTGTTTCCTGTGTGAAATTGTTATCCGCTCACAATTCCACACAACATACGAGC
CGGAAGCATAAAGTGTAAAGCCTGGGGTGCCTAATGAGTGAGCTAACTCACATTAATTGCGTTGCGCTCA
CTGCCCGCTTTCCAGTCGGGAAACCTGTCGTGCCAGCTGCATTAATGAATCGGCCAACGCGCGGGGAGAG
GCGGTTTGCGTATTGGGCGCTCTTCCGCTTCCTCGCTCACTGACTCGCTGCGCTCGGTCGTTCGGCTGCG
GCGAGCGGTATCAGCTCACTCAAAGGCGGTAATACGGTTATCCACAGAATCAGGGGATAACGCAGGAAAG
AACATGTGAGCAAAAGGCCAGCAAAAGGCCAGGAACCGTAAAAAGGCCGCGTTGCTGGCGTTTTTCCATA
GGCTCCGCCCCCCTGACGAGCATCACAAAAATCGACGCTCAAGTCAGAGGTGGCGAAACCCGACAGGACT
ATAAAGATACCAGGCGTTTCCCCCTGGAAGCTCCCTCGTGCGCTCTCCTGTTCCGACCCTGCCGCTTACC
GGATACCTGTCCGCCTTTCTCCCTTCGGGAAGCGTGGCGCTTTCTCATAGCTCACGCTGTAGGTATCTCA
GTTCGGTGTAGGTCGTTCGCTCCAAGCTGGGCTGTGTGCACGAACCCCCCGTTCAGCCCGACCGCTGCGC
CTTATCCGGTAACTATCGTCTTGAGTCCAACCCGGTAAGACACGACTTATCGCCACTGGCAGCAGCCACT
GGTAACAGGATTAGCAGAGCGAGGTATGTAGGCGGTGCTACAGAGTTCTTGAAGTGGTGGCCTAACTACG
GCTACACTAGAAGAACAGTATTTGGTATCTGCGCTCTGCTGAAGCCAGTTACCTTCGGAAAAAGAGTTGG
TAGCTCTTGATCCGGCAAACAAACCACCGCTGGTAGCGGTGGTTTTTTTGTTTGCAAGCAGCAGATTACG
CGCAGAAAAAAAGGATCTCAAGAAGATCCTTTGATCTTTTCTACGGGGTCTGACGCTCAGTGGAACGAAA
ACTCACGTTAAGGGATTTTGGTCATGAGATTATCAAAAAGGATCTTCACCTAGATCCTTTTAAATTAAAA
ATGAAGTTTTAAATCAATCTAAAGTATATATGAGTAAACTTGGTCTGACAG
