>Addgene plasmid #68440 | pCMV/MASC_(GLuc)_INT | addgene partial sequence | sequence record 124657 | CMV-F 5'-CGCAAATGGGCGGTAGGCGTG-3'
AGCAGAGCTCTCTGGCTAACTAGAGAACCCACTGCTTACTGGCGATCTAGATACGACTCACTATGTTTTA
GAGCTACGAATACGAGGGAGCAGACGATATGGCGTCGCTCCTCTCCACGAGAGCATATGGGCTCCGTGGT
CTGCAGCAGACGATATGGCGTCGCTGCTCTCGTAGATGCCATATGGGGCACTACGTCTCCAGCAGACGAT
ATGGCGTCGCTGGCTCGTATTCGTAGCAAGTTAAAATAAGGCTAGTCCGTTATCAACTTGAAAAAGTGGC
ACCGAGTCGGTGCTCTCGATTCGTCAGTAGGGTTGTAAAGGTTTTTCTTTTCCTGAGAAAACAACCTTTT
GTTTTCTCAGGTTTTGCTTTTTGGCCTTTCCCTAGCTTTAAAAAAAAAAAGCAAAAGACGCTGGTGGCTG
GCACTCCTGGTTTCCAGGACGGGGTTCAAGTCCCTGCGGTGTCTTTGCTTTTGTTTATTGCAGCTTATAA
TGGTTACAAATAAAGCAATAGCATCACAAATTTCACAAATAAAGCATTTTTTTCACTGCATTCTAGTTGT
GGTTTGTCCAAACTCATCAATGTATCTTATTCGACTGTTTAAACCTGCAGGCATGCAAGCTTGGCGTAAT
CATGGTCATAGCTGTTTCCTGTGTGAAATTGTTATCCGCTCACAATTCCACACAACATACGAGCCGGAAG
CATAAAGTGTAAAGCCTGGGGTGCCTAATGAGTGAGCTAACTCACATTAATTGCGTTGCGCTCACTGCCC
GCTTTCCAGTCGGGAAACCTGTCGTGCCAGCTGCATTAATGAATCGGCCAACGCGCGGGGAGAGGCGGTT
TGCGTATTGGGCGCTCTTCCGCTTCCTCGCTCACTGACTCGCTGCGCTCGGTCGTTCGGCTGCGGCGAGC
GGTATCAGCTCACTCAAAGGCGGTAATACGGTTATCCACAGAATCAGGGGATAACGCAGGAAAGAACATG
TGAGCAAAAGGCCAGCAAAAGGCCAGGAACCGTAAAAAGGCCGCGTTGCTGGCGTTTTTCCATAGGCTCC
GCCCCCCTGACGAGCATCACAAAAATCGACGCTCAAGT
