>Addgene plasmid #68440 | pCMV/MASC_(GLuc)_INT | addgene partial sequence | sequence record 124658 | M13-Rev 5'-CAGGAAACAGCTATGACC-3'
GCCTGCAGGTTTAAACAGTCGAATAAGATACATTGATGAGTTTGGACAAACCACAACTAGAATGCAGTGA
AAAAAATGCTTTATTTGTGAAATTTGTGATGCTATTGCTTTATTTGTAACCATTATAAGCTGCAATAAAC
AAAAGCAAAGACACCGCAGGGACTTGAACCCCGTCCTGGAAACCAGGAGTGCCAGCCACCAGCGTCTTTT
GCTTTTTTTTTTTAAAGCTAGGGAAAGGCCAAAAAGCAAAACCTGAGAAAACAAAAGGTTGTTTTCTCAG
GAAAAGAAAAACCTTTACAACCCTACTGACGAATCGAGAGCACCGACTCGGTGCCACTTTTTCAAGTTGA
TAACGGACTAGCCTTATTTTAACTTGCTACGAATACGAGCCAGCGACGCCATATCGTCTGCTGGAGACGT
AGTGCCCCATATGGCATCTACGAGAGCAGCGACGCCATATCGTCTGCTGCAGACCACGGAGCCCATATGC
TCTCGTGGAGAGGAGCGACGCCATATCGTCTGCTCCCTCGTATTCGTAGCTCTAAAACATAGTGAGTCGT
ATCTAGATCGCCAGTAAGCAGTGGGTTCTCTAGTTAGCCAGAGAGCTCTGCTTATATAGACCTCCCACCG
TACACGCCTACCGCCCATTTGCGTCAATGGGGCGGAGTTGTTACGACATTTTGGAAAGTCCCGTTGATTT
TGGTGCCAAAACAAACTCCCATTGACGTCAATGGGGTGGAGACTTGGAAATCCCCGTGAGTCAAACCGCT
ATCCACGCCCATTGATGTACTGCCAAAACCGCATCACCATGGTAATAGCGATGACTAATACGTAGATGTA
CTGCCAAGTAGGAAAGTCCCATAAGGTCATGTACTGGGCATAATGCCAGGCGGGCCATTTACCGTCATTG
ACGTCAATAGGGGGCGTACTTGGCATATGATACACTTGATGTACTGCCAAGTGGGCAGTTTACCGTAAAT
ACTCCACCCATTGACGTCAATGGAAAGTCCCTATTGGCGTTACTATGGGAACATACGTCATTATTGACGT
CAATGGGCGGGGGTCGTTGGGCGGTCAGCCAGGCGGGCCATTTACCGTAAGTTATGTAACGCGGAACTCC
ATATATGGGCTATGAACTAATGACCC
